Addgene plasmid #67108: pCellFree_G03 GTF2H1
Purpose: Standard for cell-free expression benchmarking.
Depositing lab: Kirill Alexandrov. Depositing organization: University of Queensland. Publication: Performance benchmarking of four cell-free protein expression systems. Gagoski D, Polinkovsky ME, Mureev S, Kunert A, Johnston W, Gambin Y, Alexandrov K. Biotechnol Bioeng. 2015 Aug 24. doi: 10.1002/bit.25814. PubMed 26301602.
Backbone
  Vector backbone: pCellFree_G03
  Vector type: Cell-free expression
Growth in bacteria
  Bacterial resistance: Ampicillin, 100 μg/mL
  Growth temperature: 37°C
  Growth strain: DH5alpha
  Copy number: High Copy
Gene/Insert
  Gene/Insert name: GTF2H1 (alt name: General transcription factor IIH, polypeptide 1)
  Species: H. sapiens (human)
  Entrez Gene: GTF2H1 (a.k.a. BTF2, P62, TFB1, TFIIH)
  Promoter: T7
  Tag / fusion protein: His (N terminal on backbone); EGFP (N terminal on backbone)
  Cloning method: Gateway Cloning
  Sequencing primers: 5′ EGFP-C; 3′ T7 terminal
Terms and licenses: Academic/Nonprofit Terms; Industry Terms: Not Available to Industry
How to cite: pCellFree_G03 GTF2H1 was a gift from Kirill Alexandrov (Addgene plasmid # 67108 ; http://n2t.net/addgene:67108 ; RRID:Addgene_67108)
