[The description below was written by a language model from this plasmid's Addgene catalogue record and the feature table of its GenBank file.]
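Description:
pCellFree_G03 GTF2H1 is a cell-free protein expression plasmid built on the pCellFree_G03 backbone and carrying the human GTF2H1 open reading frame, which encodes general transcription factor IIH polypeptide 1 (the p62 subunit of TFIIH). The plasmid is propagated in E. coli as a high-copy construct under ampicillin selection. The record does not name the origin of replication. Expression is driven by a T7 promoter, so transcription depends on T7 RNA polymerase supplied in a coupled in vitro transcription–translation reaction. A T7 terminator-region sequencing primer is listed for the 3′ end, which implies that a T7 terminator lies downstream of the insert.

The backbone supplies an N-terminal His tag and an N-terminal EGFP, so the product is a His-EGFP-GTF2H1 fusion. The His tag permits affinity capture, and EGFP fluorescence gives a direct readout of the yield and integrity of the translated protein. The insert was introduced by Gateway recombination cloning, which leaves att sites flanking the coding sequence.

The sequence record held for this plasmid is only a partial read of 871 bp. Its sole annotated feature is an attB2 Gateway recombination site, consistent with the junction at the 3′ end of the insert. The promoter, tags, resistance gene and any translation-enhancing leader elements are therefore not confirmed by the feature table and are known only from the catalogue fields. The stated purpose of the construct is to serve as a standard for cell-free expression benchmarking, as a test protein for comparing the performance of different cell-free protein expression systems.
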