LOCUS       Exported 871 bp ds-DNA linear SYN 18-MAY-2021
DEFINITION  Standard for cell-free expression benchmarking..
ACCESSION   .
VERSION     .
KEYWORDS    pCellFree_G03 GTF2H1
SOURCE      synthetic DNA construct
  ORGANISM  synthetic DNA construct
REFERENCE   1 (bases 1 to 871)
  AUTHORS   Gagoski D, Polinkovsky ME, Mureev S, Kunert A, Johnston W, Gambin Y,
            Alexandrov K
  TITLE     Performance benchmarking of four cell-free protein expression
            systems.
  JOURNAL   Biotechnol Bioeng. 2015 Aug 24. doi: 10.1002/bit.25814.
  PUBMED    26301602
REFERENCE   2 (bases 1 to 871)
  AUTHORS   .
  TITLE     Direct Submission
  JOURNAL   Exported May 18, 2021 from SnapGene Server 1.1.58
            http://www.snapgene.com
FEATURES             Location/Qualifiers
     source          1..871
                     /organism="synthetic DNA construct"
                     /mol_type="other DNA"
     protein_bind    168..192
                     /gene="mutant version of attB"
                     /label=attB2
                     /bound_moiety="BP Clonase(TM)"
                     /note="recombination site for the Gateway(R) BP reaction"
ORIGIN
        1 ggtaccacgc gtacccaaca cacggacaca tgcacgaaca cgcatgcaga gagatcatac
       61 atcatctata gagaagtaca cgtaaaagta agactcgtcg tctgccagct acaaccgaga
      121 aggcgacgtg aaaggaacaa gaaaggagga ggagggcggc cgcttacacc actttgtaca
      181 agaaagctgg gtccaacgtt ttcttcatca gacgccgtga ctgccatgtg tggagcttgt
      241 tgtaggctgt ctggagcatc tcttctatgt gacttaccaa atttgtgctt aaatactgtc
      301 tccgaatctt ttcttggaat ggacagagct tcgtaacttg gaatcgttcc aaattacttt
      361 tcattttcac tacnnnnnnn nnnnnnnnnn nnnnnnnnnn nnnnnnnnnn nnnnnnnnnn
      421 nnnnnnnnnn nnnnnnnnnn nnnnnnnnnn nnnnnnnnnn nnnnnnnnnn nnnnnnnnnn
      481 nnnnnnnnnn nnnnnnnnnn nnnnnnnnnn nnnnnnnnnn nnnnnnnnnn nnnnnnnnnn
      541 nnnnnnnnnn nnnnnnnnnn nnnnnnnnnn nnnnnnnnnn nnnnnnnnnn nnnnnnnnnn
      601 nnnnnnnnnn nnnnnnnnnn nnnnnnnnnn nnnnnnnnnn nnnnnnnnnn nnnnnnnnnn
      661 nnnnnnnnnn nnnnnnnnnn nnnnnnnnnn nnnnnnnnnn nnnnnnnnnn nnnnnnnnnn
      721 nnnnnnnnnn nnnnnnnnnn nnnnnnnnnn nnnnnnnnnn nnnnnnnnnn nnnnnnnnnn
      781 nnnnnnncct tttgactgct ggctgaaagc agtctgcatc tccggaattt ccatccatgt
      841 tgctgggctc actagtttgt tcattttgtg c
//
