>Addgene plasmid #67108 | pCellFree_G03 GTF2H1 | addgene partial sequence | sequence record 118886 | EGFP-N 5'-CGTCGCCGTCCAGCTCGACCAG-3'
TTGCTTGTGCCGTGGTGATGGTGGTGATGGTGGTGACCAGAGGTGCCCATGGTTTCACTTACGTGTTTAA
TGTCTTTACAGACTTTATACATTACTGTCATGGTTAAATAAAATAAAATAAAATAAAATAAAATAAAATA
AAATAAAATAAAATAAAATAAAATAAACTTAAGATGTCCCTATAGTGAGTCGTATTAGACGTCAGGTGGC
ACTTTTCGGGGAAATGTGCGCGGAACCCCTATTTGTTTATTTTTCTAAATACATTCAAATATGTATCCGC
TCATGAGACAATAACCCTGATAAATGCTTCAATAATATTGAAAAAGGAAGAGTATGAGTATTCAACATTT
CCGTGTCGCCCTTATTCCCTTTTTTGCGGCATTTTGCCTTCCTGTTTTTGCTCACCCAGAAACGCTGGTG
AAAGTAAAAGATGCTGAAGATCAGTTGGGTGCACGAGTGGGTTACATCGAACTGGATCTCAACAGCGGTA
AGATCCTTGAGAGTTTTCGCCCCGAAGAACGTTTTCCAATGATGAGCACTTTTAAAGTTCTGCTATGTGG
CGCGGTATTATCCCGTATTGACGCCGGGCAAGAGCAACTCGGTCGCCGCATACACTATTCTCAGAATGAC
TTGGTTGAGTACTCACCAGTCACAGAAAAGCATCTTACGGATGGCATGACAGTAAGAGAATTATGCAGTG
CTGCCATAACCATGAGTGATAACACTGCGGCCAACTTACTTCTGACAACGATCGGAGGACCGAAGGAGCT
AACCGC
