>Addgene plasmid #67108 | pCellFree_G03 GTF2H1 | addgene partial sequence | sequence record 120753 | EGFP-C 5'-CATGGTCCTGCTGGAGTTCGTG-3'
ACGACTTCAGCTGGAGGTGCTCTTCCGGGTCCGACAAGTTTGTACAAAAAAGCAGGCTCCACCATGGCAA
CCTCATCTGAAGAAGTTTTGCTGATTGTAAAGAAAGTGCGTCAAAAGAAGCAGGATGGAGCTCTGTACCT
CATGGCAGAAAGAATTGCTTGGGCACCTGAAGGCAAAGATAGATTTACAATCAGCCATATGTATGCAGAT
ATTAAATGCCAGAAAATTAGTCCAGAAGGAAAAGCTAAAATTCAGCTTCAGCTGGTCCTACATGCAGGGG
ACACAACTAACTTCCATTTTTCCAATGAAAGCACAGCAGTGAAAGAGCGAGATGCAGTAAAAGACCTTCT
TCAGCAGCTGCTGCCCAAATTCAAGAGGAAAGCAAATAAAGAACTGGAAGAGAAGAACAGAATGCTGCAA
GAAGATCCTGTTTTGTTTCAGCTTTATAAAGACCTTGTTGTGAGTCAAGTGATCAGTGCTGAGGAATTCT
GGGCCAATCGTTTAAATGTGAATGCAACAGATAGTTCTTCCACATCCAATCATAAGCAGGATGTTGGCAT
TTCTGCTGCATTTCTGGCTGATGTCCGGCCCCAAACTGATGGCTGTAACGGTCTAAGATATAATTTAACT
TCTGATATCATTGAGTCCATATTTAGGACCTATCCAGCAGTAAAAATGAAATATGCAGAAAATGTTCCCC
ACAACATGACAGAGAAGGAATTCTGGACACGTTTTTTCCAGTCCCATTATTTTCACAGGGATCGGCTGAA
TACAGGGTCAAAGGATCTCTTTGCAGAATG
